>Addgene plasmid #221397 | pcDNA3.4 human alpha4 full | addgene full sequence | sequence record 444496 | Addgene NGS Result
GTTAGGCGTTTTGCGCTGCTTCGCGATGTACGGGCCAGATATACGCGTTGACATTGATTATTGACTAGTT
ATTAATAGTAATCAATTACGGGGTCATTAGTTCATAGCCCATATATGGAGTTCCGCGTTACATAACTTAC
GGTAAATGGCCCGCCTGGCTGACCGCCCAACGACCCCCGCCCATTGACGTCAATAATGACGTATGTTCCC
ATAGTAACGCCAATAGGGACTTTCCATTGACGTCAATGGGTGGAGTATTTACGGTAAACTGCCCACTTGG
CAGTACATCAAGTGTATCATATGCCAAGTACGCCCCCTATTGACGTCAATGACGGTAAATGGCCCGCCTG
GCATTATGCCCAGTACATGACCTTATGGGACTTTCCTACTTGGCAGTACATCTACGTATTAGTCATCGCT
ATTACCATGGTGATGCGGTTTTGGCAGTACATCAATGGGCGTGGATAGCGGTTTGACTCACGGGGATTTC
CAAGTCTCCACCCCATTGACGTCAATGGGAGTTTGTTTTGGCACCAAAATCAACGGGACTTTCCAAAATG
TCGTAACAACTCCGCCCCATTGACGCAAATGGGCGGTAGGCGTGTACGGTGGGAGGTCTATATAAGCAGA
GCTCGTTTAGTGAACCGTCAGATCGCCTGGAGACGCCATCCACGCTGTTTTGACCTCCATAGAAGACACC
GGGACCGATCCAGCCTCCGGACTCTAGAGCCACCATGGCTTGGGAAGCGAGGCGCGAACCCGGCCCCCGA
AGGGCCGCCGTCCGGGAGACGGTGATGCTGTTGCTGTGCCTGGGGGTCCCGACCGGCCGCCCCTACAACG
TGGACACTGAGAGCGCGCTGCTTTACCAGGGCCCCCACAACACGCTGTTCGGCTACTCGGTCGTGCTGCA
CAGCCACGGGGCGAACCGATGGCTCCTAGTGGGTGCGCCCACTGCCAACTGGCTCGCCAACGCTTCAGTG
ATCAATCCCGGGGCGATTTACAGATGCAGGATCGGAAAGAATCCCGGCCAGACGTGCGAACAGCTCCAGC
TGGGTAGCCCTAATGGAGAACCTTGTGGAAAGACTTGTTTGGAAGAGAGAGACAATCAGTGGTTGGGGGT
CACACTTTCCAGACAGCCAGGAGAAAATGGATCCATCGTGACTTGTGGGCATAGATGGAAAAATATATTT
TACATAAAGAATGAAAATAAGCTCCCCACTGGTGGTTGCTATGGAGTGCCCCCTGATTTACGAACAGAAC
TGAGTAAAAGAATAGCTCCGTGTTATCAAGATTATGTGAAAAAATTTGGAGAAAATTTTGCATCATGTCA
AGCTGGAATATCCAGTTTTTACACAAAGGATTTAATTGTGATGGGGGCCCCAGGATCATCTTACTGGACT
GGCTCTCTTTTTGTCTACAATATAACTACAAATAAATACAAGGCTTTTTTAGACAAACAAAATCAAGTAA
AATTTGGAAGTTATTTAGGATATTCAGTCGGAGCTGGTCATTTTCGGAGCCAGCATACTACCGAAGTAGT
CGGAGGAGCTCCTCAACATGAGCAGATTGGTAAGGCATATATATTCAGCATTGATGAAAAAGAACTAAAT
ATCTTACATGAAATGAAAGGTAAAAAGCTTGGATCGTACTTTGGAGCTTCTGTCTGTGCTGTGGACCTCA
ATGCAGATGGCTTCTCAGATCTGCTCGTGGGAGCACCCATGCAGAGCACCATCAGAGAGGAAGGAAGAGT
GTTTGTGTACATCAACTCTGGCTCGGGAGCAGTAATGAATGCAATGGAAACAAACCTCGTTGGAAGTGAC
AAATATGCTGCAAGATTTGGGGAATCTATAGTTAATCTTGGCGACATTGACAATGATGGCTTTGAAGATG
TTGCTATCGGAGCTCCACAAGAAGATGACTTGCAAGGTGCTATTTATATTTACAATGGCCGTGCAGATGG
GATCTCGTCAACCTTCTCACAGAGAATTGAAGGACTTCAGATCAGCAAATCGTTAAGTATGTTTGGACAG
TCTATATCAGGACAAATTGATGCAGATAATAATGGCTATGTAGATGTAGCAGTTGGTGCTTTTCGGTCTG
ATTCTGCTGTCTTGCTAAGGACAAGACCTGTAGTAATTGTTGACGCTTCTTTAAGCCACCCTGAGTCAGT
AAATAGAACGAAATTTGACTGTGTTGAAAATGGATGGCCTTCTGTGTGCATAGATCTAACACTTTGTTTC
TCATATAAGGGCAAGGAAGTTCCAGGTTACATTGTTTTGTTTTATAACATGAGTTTGGATGTGAACAGAA
AGGCAGAGTCTCCACCAAGATTCTATTTCTCTTCTAATGGAACTTCTGACGTGATTACAGGAAGCATACA
GGTGTCCAGCAGAGAAGCTAACTGTAGAACACATCAAGCATTTATGCGGAAAGATGTGCGGGACATCCTC
ACCCCAATTCAGATTGAAGCTGCTTACCACCTTGGTCCTCATGTCATCAGTAAACGAAGTACAGAGGAAT
TCCCACCACTTCAGCCAATTCTTCAGCAGAAGAAAGAAAAAGACATAATGAAAAAAACAATAAACTTTGC
AAGGTTTTGTGCCCATGAAAATTGTTCTGCTGATTTACAGGTTTCTGCAAAGATTGGGTTTTTGAAGCCC
CATGAAAATAAAACATATCTTGCTGTTGGGAGTATGAAGACATTGATGTTGAATGTGTCCTTGTTTAATG
CTGGAGATGATGCATATGAAACGACTCTACATGTCAAACTACCCGTGGGTCTTTATTTCATTAAGATTTT
AGAGCTGGAAGAGAAGCAAATAAACTGTGAAGTCACAGATAACTCTGGCGTGGTACAACTTGACTGCAGT
ATTGGCTATATATATGTAGATCATCTCTCAAGGATAGATATTAGCTTTCTCCTGGATGTGAGCTCACTCA
GCAGAGCGGAAGAGGACCTCAGTATCACAGTGCATGCTACCTGTGAAAATGAAGAGGAAATGGACAATCT
AAAGCACAGCAGAGTGACTGTAGCAATACCTTTAAAATATGAGGTTAAGCTGACTGTTCATGGGTTTGTA
AACCCAACTTCATTTGTGTATGGATCAAATGATGAAAATGAGCCTGAAACGTGCATGGTGGAGAAAATGA
ACTTAACTTTCCATGTTATCAACACTGGCAATAGTATGGCTCCCAATGTTAGTGTGGAAATAATGGTACC
AAATTCTTTTAGCCCCCAAACTGATAAGCTGTTCAACATTTTGGATGTCCAGACTACTACTGGAGAATGC
CACTTTGAAAATTATCAAAGAGTGTGTGCATTAGAGCAGCAAAAGAGTGCAATGCAGACCTTGAAAGGCA
TAGTCCGGTTCTTGTCCAAGACTGATAAGAGGCTATTGTACTGCATAAAAGCTGATCCACATTGTTTAAA
TTTCTTGTGTAATTTTGGGAAAATGGAAAGTGGAAAAGAAGCCAGTGTTCATATCCAACTGGAAGGCCGG
CCATCCATTTTAGAAATGGATGAGACTTCAGCACTCAAGTTTGAAATAAGAGCAACAGGTTTTCCAGAGC
CAAATCCAAGAGTAATTGAACTAAACAAGGATGAGAATGTTGCGCATGTTCTACTGGAAGGACTACATCA
TCAAAGACCCAAACGTTATTTCACCATAGTGATTATTTCAAGTAGCTTGCTACTTGGACTTATTGTACTT
CTGTTGATCTCATATGTTATGTGGAAGGCTGGCTTCTTTAAAAGACAATACAAATCTATCCTACAAGAAG
AAAACAGAAGAGACAGTTGGAGTTATATCAACAGTAAAAGCAATGATGATGGTACCCTTGAGGTGCTTTT
CCAAGGTCCCGGTTCCGGTAGTGCATGGTCTCATCCCCAATTTGAAAAAGGTGGGGGGTCAGGCGGCGGT
TCAGGCGGGAGTGCTTGGTCACACCCCCAATTTGAGAAATAATGATCACTCGAGGATATCGCGGCCGCGA
TCTCGACAATCAACCTCTGGATTACAAAATTTGTGAAAGATTGACTGGTATTCTTAACTATGTTGCTCCT
TTTACGCTATGTGGATACGCTGCTTTAATGCCTTTGTATCATGCTATTGCTTCCCGTATGGCTTTCATTT
TCTCCTCCTTGTATAAATCCTGGTTGCTGTCTCTTTATGAGGAGTTGTGGCCCGTTGTCAGGCAACGTGG
CGTGGTGTGCACTGTGTTTGCTGACGCAACCCCCACTGGTTGGGGCATTGCCACCACCTGTCAGCTCCTT
TCCGGGACTTTCGCTTTCCCCCTCCCTATTGCCACGGCGGAACTCATCGCCGCCTGCCTTGCCCGCTGCT
GGACAGGGGCTCGGCTGTTGGGCACTGACAATTCCGTGGTGTTGTCGGGGAAGCTGACGTCCTTTCCATG
GCTGCTCGCCTGTGTTGCCACCTGGATTCTGCGCGGGACGTCCTTCTGCTACGTCCCTTCGGCCCTCAAT
CCAGCGGACCTTCCTTCCCGCGGCCTGCTGCCGGCTCTGCGGCCTCTTCCGCGTCTTCGCCTTCGCCCTC
AGACGAGTCGGATCTCCCTTTGGGCCGCCTCCCCGCCTGGAACGGGGGAGGCTAACTGAAACACGGAAGG
AGACAATACCGGAAGGAACCCGCGCTATGACGGCAATAAAAAGACAGAATAAAACGCACGGGTGTTGGGT
CGTTTGTTCATAAACGCGGGGTTCGGTCCCAGGGCTGGCACTCTGTCGATACCCCACCGAGACCCCATTG
GGGCCAATACGCCCGCGTTTCTTCCTTTTCCCCACCCCACCCCCCAAGTTCGGGTGAAGGCCCAGGGCTC
GCAGCCAACGTCGGGGCGGCAGGCCCTGCCATAGCAGATCTGCGCAGCTGGGGCTCTAGGGGGTATCCCC
[124 nt withheld, positions 4901-5024]
C
[91 nt withheld, positions 5026-5116]
A
[49 nt withheld, positions 5118-5166]
CCTTTGACGTTGGAGTCCACGTTCTTT
[37 nt withheld, positions 5194-5230]
ACCCTATCTCGGTCTATTCTTTTGATTTATAAGGGATTTTGCCGATTTCGGCCTATTGGTTAAAAAATGA
GCTGATTTAACAAAAATTTAACGCGAATTAATTCTGTGGAATGTGTGTCAGTTAGGGTGTGGAAAGTCCC
CAGGCTCCCCAGCAGGCAGAAGTATGCAAAGCATGCATCTCAATTAGTCAGCAACCAGGTGTGGAAAGTC
CCCAGGCTCCCCAGCAGGCAGAAGTATGCAAAGCATGCATCTCAATTAGTCAGCAACCATAGTCCCGCCC
CTAACTCCGCCCATCCCGCCCCTAACTCCGCCCAGTTCCGCCCATTCTCCGCCCCATGGCTGACTAATTT
TTTTTATTTATGCAGAGGCCGAGGCCGCCTCTGCCTCTGAGCTATTCCAGAAGTAGTGAGGAGGCTTTTT
TGGAGGCCTAGGCTTTTGCAAAAAGCTCCCGGGAGCTTGTATATCCATTTTCGGATCTGATCAAGAGACA
GGATGAGGATCGTTTCGCATGATTGAACAAGATGGATTGCACGCAGGTTCTCCGGCCGCTTGGGTGGAGA
GGCTATTCGGCTATGACTGGGCACAACAGACAATCGGCTGCTCTGATGCCGCCGTGTTCCGGCTGTCAGC
GCAGGGGCGCCCGGTTCTTTTTGTCAAGACCGACCTGTCCGGTGCCCTGAATGAACTGCAGGACGAGGCA
GCGCGGCTATCGTGGCTGGCCACGACGGGCGTTCCTTGCGCAGCTGTGCTCGACGTTGTCACTGAAGCGG
GAAGGGACTGGCTGCTATTGGGCGAAGTGCCGGGGCAGGATCTCCTGTCATCTCACCTTGCTCCTGCCGA
GAAAGTATCCATCATGGCTGATGCAATGCGGCGGCTGCATACGCTTGATCCGGCTACCTGCCCATTCGAC
CACCAAGCGAAACATCGCATCGAGCGAGCACGTACTCGGATGGAAGCCGGTCTTGTCGATCAGGATGATC
TGGACGAAGAGCATCAGGGGCTCGCGCCAGCCGAACTGTTCGCCAGGCTCAAGGCGCGCATGCCCGACGG
CGAGGATCTCGTCGTGACCCATGGCGATGCCTGCTTGCCGAATATCATGGTGGAAAATGGCCGCTTTTCT
GGATTCATCGACTGTGGCCGGCTGGGTGTGGCGGACCGCTATCAGGACATAGCGTTGGCTACCCGTGATA
TTGCTGAAGAGCTTGGCGGCGAATGGGCTGACCGCTTCCTCGTGCTTTACGGTATCGCCGCTCCCGATTC
GCAGCGCATCGCCTTCTATCGCCTTCTTGACGAGTTCTTCTGAGCGGGACTCTGGGGTTCGCGAAATGAC
CGACCAAGCGACGCCCAACCTGCCATCACGAGATTTCGATTCCACCGCCGCCTTCTATGAAAGGTTGGGC
TTCGGAATCGTTTTCCGGGACGCCGGCTGGATGATCCTCCAGCGCGGGGATCTCATGCTGGAGTTCTTCG
CCCACCCCAACTTGTTTATTGCAGCTTATAATGGTTACAAATAAAGCAATAGCATCACAAATTTCACAAA
TAAAGCATTTTTTTCACTGCATTCTAGTTGTGGTTTGTCCAAACTCATCAATGTATCTTATCATGTCTGT
ATACCGTCGACCTCTAGCTAGAGCTTGGCGTAATCATGGTCATAGCTGTTTCCTGTGTGAAATTGTTATC
CGCTCACAATTCCACACAACATACGAGCCGGAAGCATAAAGTGTAAAGCCTGGGGTGCCTAATGAGTGAG
CTAACTCACATTAATTGCGTTGCGCTCACTGCCCGCTTTCCAGTCGGGAAACCTGTCGTGCCAGCTGCAT
TAATGAATCGGCCAACGCGCGGGGAGAGGCGGTTTGCGTATTGGGCGCTCTTCCGCTTCCTCGCTCACTG
ACTCGCTGCGCTCGGTCGTTCGGCTGCGGCGAGCGGTATCAGCTCACTCAAAGGCGGTAATACGGTTATC
CACAGAATCAGGGGATAACGCAGGAAAGAACATGTGAGCAAAAGGCCAGCAAAAGGCCAGGAACCGTAAA
AAGGCCGCGTTGCTGGCGTTTTTCCATAGGCTCCGCCCCCCTGACGAGCATCACAAAAATCGACGCTCAA
GTCAGAGGTGGCGAAACCCGACAGGACTATAAAGATACCAGGCGTTTCCCCCTGGAAGCTCCCTCGTGCG
CTCTCCTGTTCCGACCCTGCCGCTTACCGGATACCTGTCCGCCTTTCTCCCTTCGGGAAGCGTGGCGCTT
TCTCATAGCTCACGCTGTAGGTATCTCAGTTCGGTGTAGGTCGTTCGCTCCAAGCTGGGCTGTGTGCACG
AACCCCCCGTTCAGCCCGACCGCTGCGCCTTATCCGGTAACTATCGTCTTGAGTCCAACCCGGTAAGACA
CGACTTATCGCCACTGGCAGCAGCCACTGGTAACAGGATTAGCAGAGCGAGGTATGTAGGCGGTGCTACA
GAGTTCTTGAAGTGGTGGCCTAACTACGGCTACACTAGAAGAACAGTATTTGGTATCTGCGCTCTGCTGA
AGCCAGTTACCTTCGGAAAAAGAGTTGGTAGCTCTTGATCCGGCAAACAAACCACCGCTGGTAGCGGTGG
TTTTTTTGTTTGCAAGCAGCAGATTACGCGCAGAAAAAAAGGATCTCAAGAAGATCCTTTGATCTTTTCT
ACGGGGTCTGACGCTCAGTGGAACGAAAACTCACGTTAAGGGATTTTGGTCATGAGATTATCAAAAAGGA
TCTTCACCTAGATCCTTTTAAATTAAAAATGAAGTTTTAAATCAATCTAAAGTATATATGAGTAAACTTG
GTCTGACAGTTACCAATGCTTAATCAGTGAGGCACCTATCTCAGCGATCTGTCTATTTCGTTCATCCATA
GTTGCCTGACTCCCCGTCGTGTAGATAACTACGATACGGGAGGGCTTACCATCTGGCCCCAGTGCTGCAA
TGATACCGCGAGACCCACGCTCACCGGCTCCAGATTTATCAGCAATAAACCAGCCAGCCGGAAGGGCCGA
GCGCAGAAGTGGTCCTGCAACTTTATCCGCCTCCATCCAGTCTATTAATTGTTGCCGGGAAGCTAGAGTA
AGTAGTTCGCCAGTTAATAGTTTGCGCAACGTTGTTGCCATTGCTACAGGCATCGTGGTGTCACGCTCGT
CGTTTGGTATGGCTTCATTCAGCTCCGGTTCCCAACGATCAAGGCGAGTTACATGATCCCCCATGTTGTG
CAAAAAAGCGGTTAGCTCCTTCGGTCCTCCGATCGTTGTCAGAAGTAAGTTGGCCGCAGTGTTATCACTC
ATGGTTATGGCAGCACTGCATAATTCTCTTACTGTCATGCCATCCGTAAGATGCTTTTCTGTGACTGGTG
AGTACTCAACCAAGTCATTCTGAGAATAGTGTATGCGGCGACCGAGTTGCTCTTGCCCGGCGTCAATACG
GGATAATACCGCGCCACATAGCAGAACTTTAAAAGTGCTCATCATTGGAAAACGTTCTTCGGGGCGAAAA
CTCTCAAGGATCTTACCGCTGTTGAGATCCAGTTCGATGTAACCCACTCGTGCACCCAACTGATCTTCAG
CATCTTTTACTTTCACCAGCGTTTCTGGGTGAGCAAAAACAGGAAGGCAAAATGCCGCAAAAAAGGGAAT
AAGGGCGACACGGAAATGTTGAATACTCATACTCTTCCTTTTTCAATATTATTGAAGCATTTATCAGGGT
TATTGTCTCATGAGCGGATACATATTTGAATGTATTTAGAAAAATAAACAAATAGGGGTTCCGCGCACAT
TTCCCCGAAAAGTGCCACCTGACGTCGACGGATCGGGAGATCTCCCGATCCCCTATGGTGCACTCTCAGT
ACAATCTGCTCTGATGCCGCATAGTTAAGCCAGTATCTGCTCCCTGCTTGTGTGTTGGAGGTCGCTGAGT
AGTGCGCGAGCAAAATTTAAGCTACAACAAGGCAAGGCTTGACCGACAATTGCATGAAGAATCTGCTTAG
G
Features (pLannotate 1.2.2; 19 found; start..end, strand, type, name):
     50..429     +  enhancer       CMV enhancer: human cytomegalovirus immediate early enhancer
    430..633     +  promoter       CMV promoter: human cytomegalovirus (CMV) immediate early promoter
    735..3830    +  CDS            ITGA4: ITA4_HUMAN - Also known as CD49D. Experimental evidence at protein level: Swiss-Prot protein existence level 1. Integrins alpha-4/beta-1 (VLA-4) and alpha-4/beta-7 are receptors for fibronectin. They recognize one or more domains within the alternatively spliced CS-1 and CS-5 regions of fibronectin. They are also receptors for VCAM1. Integrin alpha-4/beta-1 recognizes the sequence Q-I-D-S in VCAM1. Integrin alpha-4/beta-7 is also a receptor for MADCAM1. It recognizes the sequence L-D-T in MADCAM1. On activated endothelial cells integrin VLA-4 triggers homotypic aggregation for most VLA-4-posit
   3998..4586    +  misc_feature   WPRE: woodchuck hepatitis virus posttranscriptional regulatory element
   4651..4699    +  polyA_signal   HSV TK poly(A) signal: herpes simplex virus thymidine kinase polyadenylation signal (Cole and Stacy, 1985)
   4790..4806    -  polyA_signal   bGH poly(A) signal (fragment): bovine growth hormone polyadenylation signal
   4901..5329    +  rep_origin     f1 ori (sequence partly withheld): f1 bacteriophage origin of replication; arrow indicates direction of (+) strand synthesis
   5343..5672    +  promoter       SV40 promoter: SV40 enhancer and early promoter
   5739..6530    +  CDS            neo: KKA2_KLEPN - Also known as kan, nptII. Experimental evidence at protein level: Swiss-Prot protein existence level 1. Resistance to kanamycin, neomycin, paromomycin, ribostamycin, butirosin and gentamicin B. From Klebsiella pneumoniae.
   6556..6714    +  CDS            ble (fragment): BLE_KLEPN - Experimental evidence at protein level: Swiss-Prot protein existence level 1. Binding protein with a strong affinity to the bleomycin family of antibiotics. Binds to CL990; an antimitotic-antibiotic compound. From Klebsiella pneumoniae.
   6709..6830    +  polyA_signal   SV40 poly(A) signal: SV40 polyadenylation signal
   6903..6919    -  protein_bind   lac operator: The lac repressor binds to the lac operator to inhibit transcription in E. coli. This inhibition can be relieved by adding lactose or isopropyl-β-D-thiogalactopyranoside (IPTG). lac repressor encoded by lacI
   6927..6957    -  promoter       lac promoter: promoter for the E. coli lac operon
   6972..6993    -  protein_bind   CAP binding site: CAP binding activates transcription in the presence of cAMP. E. coli catabolite activator protein
   7006..7098    -  CDS            lacI (fragment): lac repressor; lacI; The lac repressor binds to the lac operator to inhibit transcription in E. coli. This inhibition can be relieved by adding lactose or isopropyl-β-D-thiogalactopyranoside (IPTG).
   7281..7869    -  rep_origin     ori: high-copy-number ColE1/pMB1/pBR322/pUC origin of replication
   8040..8900    -  CDS            AmpR: β-lactamase; bla; confers resistance to ampicillin, carbenicillin, and related antibiotics
   8901..9005    -  promoter       AmpR promoter: bla
   9064..9116    -  misc_feature   bom (fragment): basis of mobility region from pBR322
