[The description below was written by a language model from this plasmid's Addgene catalogue record and pLannotate feature annotations shown in this document.]
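Description:
pcDNA3.4 human alpha4 full is a mammalian expression plasmid of about 9.2 kb, built on the pcDNA3.4 backbone, that drives expression of full-length human integrin alpha4 (ITGA4, also called CD49D). It is maintained in E. coli through a high-copy ColE1/pUC-type origin and an ampicillin resistance gene (β-lactamase under its own bla promoter). An f1 phage origin is also present, along with small lac promoter/operator, lacI and bom remnants that are backbone leftovers rather than functional parts of the design. For selection in mammalian cells, an SV40 enhancer/early promoter drives the neomycin phosphotransferase gene, terminated by an SV40 polyadenylation signal, allowing G418 selection of stable transfectants. A short ble fragment downstream of neo appears to be vestigial.

The expression cassette places the ITGA4 coding sequence, inserted by Gibson assembly, behind the human cytomegalovirus immediate-early enhancer and promoter for strong constitutive transcription. Downstream sit a WPRE, which enhances transcript stability and expression, and the HSV thymidine kinase polyadenylation signal. A tiny reverse-oriented bGH poly(A) fragment is also annotated nearby. The catalogue lists a C-terminal Twin-Strep tag on the insert, useful for Strep-Tactin-based purification or detection. This tag is not separately annotated in the feature table, though there is unannotated sequence between the end of the ITGA4 match and the WPRE.

Alpha4 pairs with beta1 or beta7 subunits to form receptors for fibronectin, VCAM1 and MADCAM1, so a partner beta subunit would be needed for a functional heterodimer. The associated work concerns ligand binding and integrin conformational activation studied at the single-molecule level.
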