Addgene plasmid #221397: pcDNA3.4 human alpha4 full
Purpose: Mammalian expression of human integrin alpha4 full length
Depositing lab: Timothy Springer. Depositing organization: Boston Children's Hospital. Publication: Ligand binding initiates single-molecule integrin conformational activation. Li J, Jo MH, Yan J, Hall T, Lee J, Lopez-Sanchez U, Yan S, Ha T, Springer TA. Cell. 2024 May 14:S0092-8674(24)00475-6. doi: 10.1016/j.cell.2024.04.049. PubMed 38772370.
Backbone
  Vector backbone: pcDNA3.4
  Backbone manufacturer: 0
  Vector type: Mammalian Expression
  Selectable markers: Neomycin (select with G418)
Growth in bacteria
  Bacterial resistance: Ampicillin, 100 μg/mL
  Growth temperature: 37°C
  Growth strain: DH5alpha
  Copy number: High Copy
Gene/Insert
  Gene/Insert name: integrin alpha4 full length
  Species: H. sapiens (human)
  Entrez Gene: ITGA4 (a.k.a. CD49D, IA4)
  Tag / fusion protein: Strep twin (C terminal on insert)
  Cloning method: Gibson Cloning
Terms and licenses: Academic/Nonprofit Terms; Industry Terms: Not Available to Industry
How to cite: pcDNA3.4 human alpha4 full was a gift from Timothy Springer (Addgene plasmid # 221397 ; http://n2t.net/addgene:221397 ; RRID:Addgene_221397)
